>Addgene plasmid #201413 | Edc3 | addgene full sequence | sequence record 394545 | Addgene NGS Result
CTCAAGGCGCACTCCCGTTCTGGATAATGTTTTTTGCGCCGACATCATAACGGTTCTGGCAAATATTCTG
AAATGAGCTGTTGACAATTAATCATCGGCTCGTATAATGTGTGGAATTGTGAGCGGATAACAATTTCACA
CAGGAAACAGCCAGTCCGTTTAGGTGTTTTCACGAGCACTTCACCAACAAGGACCATAGATTATGAAAAC
TGAAGAAGGTAAACTGGTAATCTGGATTAACGGCGATAAAGGCTATAACGGTCTCGCTGAAGTCGGTAAG
AAATTCGAGAAAGATACCGGAATTAAAGTCACCGTTGAGCATCCGGATAAACTGGAAGAGAAATTCCCAC
AGGTTGCGGCAACTGGCGATGGCCCTGACATTATCTTCTGGGCACACGACCGCTTTGGTGGCTACGCTCA
ATCTGGCCTGTTGGCTGAAATCACCCCGGACAAAGCGTTCCAGGACAAGCTGTATCCGTTTACCTGGGAT
GCCGTACGTTACAACGGCAAGCTGATTGCTTACCCGATCGCTGTTGAAGCGTTATCGCTGATTTATAACA
AAGATCTGCTGCCGAACCCGCCAAAAACCTGGGAAGAGATCCCGGCGCTGGATAAAGAACTGAAAGCGAA
AGGTAAGAGCGCGCTGATGTTCAACCTGCAAGAACCGTACTTCACCTGGCCGCTGATTGCTGCTGACGGG
GGTTATGCGTTCAAGTATGAAAACGGCAAGTACGACATTAAAGACGTGGGCGTGGATAACGCTGGCGCGA
AAGCGGGTCTGACCTTCCTGGTTGACCTGATTAAAAACAAACACATGAATGCAGACACCGATTACTCCAT
CGCAGAAGCTGCCTTTAATAAAGGCGAAACAGCGATGACCATCAACGGCCCGTGGGCATGGTCCAACATC
GACACCAGCAAAGTGAATTATGGTGTAACGGTACTGCCGACCTTCAAGGGTCAACCATCCAAACCGTTCG
TTGGCGTGCTGAGCGCAGGTATTAACGCCGCCAGTCCGAACAAAGAGCTGGCAAAAGAGTTCCTCGAAAA
CTATCTGCTGACTGATGAAGGTCTGGAAGCGGTTAATAAAGACAAACCGCTGGGTGCCGTAGCGCTGAAG
TCTTACGAGGAAGAGTTGGCGAAAGATCCACGTATTGCCGCCACCATGGAAAACGCCCAGAAAGGTGAAA
TCATGCCGAACATCCCGCAGATGTCCGCTTTCTGGTATGCCGTGCGTACTGCGGTGATCAACGCCGCCAG
CGGTCGTCAGACTGTCGATGAAGCCCTGAAAGACGCGCAGACTAATTCGAGCTCGAACAACAACAACAAT
AACAATAACAACAACCTCGGGATCGAGGGAAGGATTTCAGAATTTGAAAACCTGTATTTTCAGGGCCATA
TGTCACAATTTGTTGGTTTCGGAGTACAAGTGGAGCTAAAAGATGGGAAGCTCATTCAGGGGAAAATTGC
CAAAGCAACCTCAAAAGGATTGACTTTAAATGACGTTCAATTCGGCGATGGTGGTAAATCTCAAGCTTTC
AAAGTGAGGGCGTCAAGGCTAAAGGACTTAAAGGTTCTAACTGTTGCCTCTCAATCCGGGAAAAGGAAGC
AGCAAAGACAACAGCAGCAACAAAACGATTATAATCAAAATCGCGGTGAACATATTGATTGGCAAGATGA
TGATGTTAGTAAGATAAAACAACAGGAAGATTTCGATTTCCAAAGAAATTTGGGCATGTTTAACAAAAAA
GACGTCTTCGCACAATTAAAGCAAAATGACGATATATTACCGGAGAATAGATTACAGGGACATAACAGAA
AGCAAACCCAATTGCAGCAAAATAATTATCAAAATGATGAATTGGTTATTCCAGATGCAAAGAAAGATTC
ATGGAACAAGATTTCTTCAAGAAATGAGCAAAGCACACACCAATCTCAGCCGCAACAAGATGCTCAAGAT
GATCTGGTTTTGGAAGATGATGAACATGAATACGATGTCGATGATATCGATGATCCCAAATACCTACCAA
TAACTCAGTCTTTGAATATTACACATTTAATTCACTCTGCAACTAACTCTCCATCCATAAATGATAAAAC
GAAAGGTACAGTTATAAATGATAAGGATCAGGTACTAGCTAAATTAGGCCAGATGATCATCAGCCAGTCA
AGATCCAACTCAACATCCTTGCCAGCTGCAAATAAACAAACAACCATCAGATCAAAGAACACTAAGCAGA
ACATTCCTATGGCTACACCAGTACAACTACTAGAAATGGAGAGCATCACGTCCGAATTTTTCAGTATTAA
CTCGGCAGGGCTACTAGAAAATTTTGCTGTAAACGCATCGTTCTTCTTAAAGCAGAAACTAGGTGGCCGT
GCACGTTTACGTTTACAAAATTCTAATCCGGAACCTTTAGTAGTAATACTAGCCTCAGATTCCAACAGAT
CTGGTGCGAAAGCTCTGGCGTTGGGTAGACATCTTTGCCAAACGGGGCATATCCGTGTCATAACATTATT
TACATGTTCTCAAAATGAACTACAGGATTCCATGGTCAAAAAGCAAACAGATATTTACAAGAAGTGTGGC
GGAAAAATTGTTAATAGTGTATCGTCGCTGGAATCTGCTATGGAAACATTAAATAGCCCTGTAGAAATAG
TCATCGATGCCATGCAGGGATATGACTGTACATTGAGCGATCTGGCGGGGACGTCGGAAGTTATTGAAAG
CAGAATTAAAAGCATGATATCATGGTGTAACAAACAGCGAGGATCTACTAAAGTGTGGTCTTTGGATATT
CCAAATGGGTTTGATGCGGGCTCGGGCATGCCAGATATTTTCTTTTCAGACAGGATTGAAGCAACAGGAA
TTATTTGTTCTGGCTGGCCTTTGATTGCCATCAACAACTTAATTGCAAATTTGCCAAGTCTAGAAGATGC
TGTTTTGATTGATATAGGTATACCACAGGGCGCCTATTCACAGAGAACTTCTTTGCGTAAGTTCCAAAAC
TGTGATCTTTTCGTCACTGACGGGTCCCTGCTATTAGATTTGCACCATCACCATCATCATTAGGGATCCG
AAAACCTGTATTTTCAGGGCCATCATCATCATCATCACTGAAAGCTTGGCACTGGCCGTCGTTTTACAAC
GTCGTGACTGGGAAAACCCTGGCGTTACCCAACTTAATCGCCTTGCAGCACATCCCCCTTTCGCCAGCTG
GCGTAATAGCGAAGAGGCCCGCACCGATCGCCCTTCCCAACAGTTGCGCAGCCTGAATGGCGAATGGCAG
CTTGGCTGTTTTGGCGGATGAGATAAGATTTTCAGCCTGATACAGATTAAATCAGAACGCAGAAGCGGTC
TGATAAAACAGAATTTGCCTGGCGGCAGTAGCGCGGTGGTCCCACCTGACCCCATGCCGAACTCAGAAGT
GAAACGCCGTAGCGCCGATGGTAGTGTGGGGTCTCCCCATGCGAGAGTAGGGAACTGCCAGGCATCAAAT
AAAACGAAAGGCTCAGTCGAAAGACTGGGCCTTTCGTTTTATCTGTTGTTTGTCGGTGAACGCTCTCCTG
AGTAGGACAAATCCGCCGGGAGCGGATTTGAACGTTGCGAAGCAACGGCCCGGAGGGTGGCGGGCAGGAC
GCCCGCCATAAACTGCCAGGCATCAAATTAAGCAGAAGGCCATCCTGACGGATGGCCTTTTTGCGTTTCT
ACAAACTCTTTTGTTTATTTTTCTAAATACATTCAAATATGTATCCGCTCATGAGACAATAACCCTGATA
AATGCTTCAATAATATTGAAAAAGGAAGAGTATGAGTATTCAACATTTCCGTGTCGCCCTTATTCCCTTT
TTTGCGGCATTTTGCCTTCCTGTTTTTGCTCACCCAGAAACGCTGGTGAAAGTAAAAGATGCTGAAGATC
AGTTGGGTGCACGAGTGGGTTACATCGAACTGGATCTCAACAGCGGTAAGATCCTTGAGAGTTTTCGCCC
CGAAGAACGTTTCCCAATGATGAGCACTTTTAAAGTTCTGCTATGTGGCGCGGTATTATCCCGTGTTGAC
GCCGGGCAAGAGCAACTCGGTCGCCGCATACACTATTCTCAGAATGACTTGGTTGAGTACTCACCAGTCA
CAGAAAAGCATCTTACGGATGGCATGACAGTAAGAGAATTATGCAGTGCTGCCATAACCATGAGTGATAA
CACTGCGGCCAACTTACTTCTGACAACGATCGGAGGACCGAAGGAGCTAACCGCTTTTTTGCACAACATG
GGGGATCATGTAACTCGCCTTGATCGTTGGGAACCGGAGCTGAATGAAGCCATACCAAACGACGAGCGTG
ACACCACGATGCCTGTAGCAATGGCAACAACGTTGCGCAAACTATTAACTGGCGAACTACTTACTCTAGC
TTCCCGGCAACAATTAATAGACTGGATGGAGGCGGATAAAGTTGCAGGACCACTTCTGCGCTCGGCCCTT
CCGGCTGGCTGGTTTATTGCTGATAAATCTGGAGCCGGTGAGCGTGGGTCTCGCGGTATCATTGCAGCAC
TGGGGCCAGATGGTAAGCCCTCCCGTATCGTAGTTATCTACACGACGGGGAGTCAGGCAACTATGGATGA
ACGAAATAGACAGATCGCTGAGATAGGTGCCTCACTGATTAAGCATTGGTAACTGTCAGACCAAGTTTAC
TCATATATACTTTAGATTGATT
[38 nt withheld, positions 4713-4750]
A
[37 nt withheld, positions 4752-4788]
ATTTTGTTAAAATTCGCGTTAAATTTTTGTTAAATCAGCTCATTTTTTAACCAATAGGCCGAAATCGGCA
AAATCCCTTATAAATCAAAAGAATAGCCCGAGATAGGGT
[37 nt withheld, positions 4898-4934]
AAAGAACGTGGACTCCAACGTCAAAGG
[141 nt withheld, positions 4962-5102]
G
[125 nt withheld, positions 5104-5228]
AAAGGATCTAGGTGAAGATCCTTTTTGATAATCTCATGACCAAAATCCCTTAACGTGAGTTTTCGTTCCA
CTGAGCGTCAGACCCCGTAGAAAAGATCAAAGGATCTTCTTGAGATCCTTTTTTTCTGCGCGTAATCTGC
TGCTTGCAAACAAAAAAACCACCGCTACCAGCGGTGGTTTGTTTGCCGGATCAAGAGCTACCAACTCTTT
TTCCGAAGGTAACTGGCTTCAGCAGAGCGCAGATACCAAATACTGTCCTTCTAGTGTAGCCGTAGTTAGG
CCACCACTTCAAGAACTCTGTAGCACCGCCTACATACCTCGCTCTGCTAATCCTGTTACCAGTGGCTGCT
GCCAGTGGCGATAAGTCGTGTCTTACCGGGTTGGACTCAAGACGATAGTTACCGGATAAGGCGCAGCGGT
CGGGCTGAACGGGGGGTTCGTGCACACAGCCCAGCTTGGAGCGAACGACCTACACCGAACTGAGATACCT
ACAGCGTGAGCTATGAGAAAGCGCCACGCTTCCCGAAGGGAGAAAGGCGGACAGGTATCCGGTAAGCGGC
AGGGTCGGAACAGGAGAGCGCACGAGGGAGCTTCCAGGGGGAAACGCCTGGTATCTTTATAGTCCTGTCG
GGTTTCGCCACCTCTGACTTGAGCGTCGATTTTTGTGATGCTCGTCAGGGGGGCGGAGCCTATGGAAAAA
CGCCAGCAACGCGGCCTTTTTACGGTTCCTGGCCTTTTGCTGGCCTTTTGCTCACATGTTCTTTCCTGCG
TTATCCCCTGATTCTGTGGATAACCGTATTACCGCCTTTGAGTGAGCTGATACCGCTCGCCGCAGCCGAA
CGACCGAGCGCAGCGAGTCAGTGAGCGAGGAAGCGGAAGAGCGCCTGATGCGGTATTTTCTCCTTACGCA
TCTGTGCGGTATTTCACACCGCATGTGGTGCACTCTCAGTACACCGCATGTGGTGCACTCTCAGTACAAT
CTGCTCTGATGCCGCATAGTTAAGCCAGTATACACTCCGCTATCGCTACGTGACTGGGTCATGGCTGCGC
CCCGACACCCGCCAACACCCGCTGACGCGCCCTGACGGGCTTGTCTGCTCCCGGCATCCGCTTACAGACA
AGCTGTGACCGTCTCCGGGAGCTGCATGTGTCAGAGGTTTTCACCGTCATCACCGAAACGCGCGAGGCAG
CTGCGGTAAAGCTCATCAGCGTGGTCGTGCAGCGATTCACAGATGTCTGCCTGTTCATCCGCGTCCAGCT
CGTTGAGTTTCTCCAGAAGCGTTAATGTCTGGCTTCTGATAAAGCGGGCCATGTTAAGGGCGGTTTTTTC
CTGTTTGGTCACTGATGCCTCCGTGTAAGGGGGATTTCTGTTCATGGGGGTAATGATACCGATGAAACGA
GAGAGGATGCTCACGATACGGGTTACTGATGATGAACATGCCCGGTTACTGGAACGTTGTGAGGGTAAAC
AACTGGCGGTATGGATGCGGCGGGACCAGAGAAAAATCACTCAGGGTCAATGCCAGCGCTTCGTTAATAC
AGATGTAGGTGTTCCACAGGGTAGCCAGCAGCATCCTGCGATGCAGATCCGGAACATAATGGTGCAGGGC
GCTGACTTCCGCGTTTCCAGACTTTACGAAACACGGAAACCGAAGACCATTCATGTTGTTGCTCAGGTCG
CAGACGTTTTGCAGCAGCAGTCGCTTCACGTTCGCTCGCGTATCGGTGATTCATTCTGCTAACCAGTAAG
GCAACCCCGCCAGCCTAGCCGGGTCCTCAACGACAGGAGCACGATCATGCGCACCCGTGGCCAGGACCCA
ACGCTGCCCGAAATTCCGACACCATCGAATGGTGCAAAACCTTTCGCGGTATGGCATGATAGCGCCCGGA
AGAGAGTCAATTCAGGGTGGTGAATGTGAAACCAGTAACGTTATACGATGTCGCAGAGTATGCCGGTGTC
TCTTATCAGACCGTTTCCCGCGTGGTGAACCAGGCCAGCCACGTTTCTGCGAAAACGCGGGAAAAAGTGG
AAGCGGCGATGGCGGAGCTGAATTACATTCCCAACCGCGTGGCACAACAACTGGCGGGCAAACAGTCGTT
GCTGATTGGCGTTGCCACCTCCAGTCTGGCCCTGCACGCGCCGTCGCAAATTGTCGCGGCGATTAAATCT
CGCGCCGATCAACTGGGTGCCAGCGTGGTGGTGTCGATGGTAGAACGAAGCGGCGTCGAAGCCTGTAAAG
CGGCGGTGCACAATCTTCTCGCGCAACGCGTCAGTGGGCTGATCATTAACTATCCGCTGGATGACCAGGA
TGCCATTGCTGTGGAAGCTGCCTGCACTAATGTTCCGGCGTTATTTCTTGATGTCTCTGACCAGACACCC
ATCAACAGTATTATTTTCTCCCATGAAGACGGTACGCGACTGGGCGTGGAGCATCTGGTCGCATTGGGTC
ACCAGCAAATCGCGCTGTTAGCGGGCCCATTAAGTTCTGTCTCGGCGCGTCTGCGTCTGGCTGGCTGGCA
TAAATATCTCACTCGCAATCAAATTCAGCCGATAGCGGAACGGGAAGGCGACTGGAGTGCCATGTCCGGT
TTTCAACAAACCATGCAAATGCTGAATGAGGGCATCGTTCCCACTGCGATGCTGGTTGCCAACGATCAGA
TGGCGCTGGGCGCAATGCGCGCCATTACCGAGTCCGGGCTGCGCGTTGGTGCGGATATCTCGGTAGTGGG
ATACGACGATACCGAAGACAGCTCATGTTATATCCCGCCGTTAACCACCATCAAACAGGATTTTCGCCTG
CTGGGGCAAACCAGCGTGGACCGCTTGCTGCAACTCTCTCAGGGCCAGGCGGTGAAGGGCAATCAGCTGT
TGCCCGTCTCACTGGTGAAAAGAAAAACCACCCTGGCGCCCAATACGCAAACCGCCTCTCCCCGCGCGTT
GGCCGATTCATTAATGCAGCTGGCACGACAGGTTTCCCGACTGGAAAGCGGGCAGTGAGCGCAACGCAAT
TAATGTAAGTTAGCTCACTCATTAGGCACAATTCTCATGTTTGACAGCTTATCATCGACTGCACGGTGCA
CCAATGCTTCTGGCGTCAGGCAGCCATCGGAAGCTGTGGTATGGCTGTGCAGGTCGTAAATCACTGCATA
ATTCGTGTCG
Features (pLannotate 1.2.2; 23 found; start..end, strand, type, name):
     81..109     +  promoter       tac promoter: strong E. coli promoter; hybrid between the trp and lac UV5 promoters
    117..133     +  protein_bind   lac operator: The lac repressor binds to the lac operator to inhibit transcription in E. coli. This inhibition can be relieved by adding lactose or isopropyl-β-D-thiogalactopyranoside (IPTG). lac repressor encoded by lacI
    203..1303    +  CDS            MBP: maltose binding protein from E. coli; malE (mutated); This version of the gene does not encode a signal sequence, so MBP will remain in the cytosol.
   1376..1396    +  CDS            TEV site: tobacco etch virus (TEV) protease recognition and cleavage site
   1400..3052    +  CDS            EDC3: EDC3_YEAST - Also known as LSM16. Experimental evidence at protein level: Swiss-Prot protein existence level 1. Stimulates decapping of both stable and unstable mRNA during mRNA decay. Does not affect nonsense-mediated mRNA decay. Required for normal P-body assembly. From Saccharomyces cerevisiae (strain ATCC 204508 / S288c) (Baker's yeast).
   3080..3100    +  CDS            TEV site: tobacco etch virus (TEV) protease recognition and cleavage site
   3101..3117    +  CDS            capTEV™ (fragment): composite tag for in vivo biotinylation, TEV protease cleavage, and 6xHis tagging
   3130..3284    +  CDS            lacZα (fragment): LacZα fragment of β-galactosidase; lacZ fragment
   3377..3492    +  ncRNA          5S rRNA: Accession: RF00001 - 5S ribosomal RNA
   3496..3582    +  terminator     rrnB T1 terminator: Escherichia coli rrnB; transcription terminator T1 from the E. coli rrnB gene
   3674..3701    +  terminator     rrnB T2 terminator: transcription terminator T2 from the E. coli rrnB gene
   3720..3811    +  promoter       AmpR promoter: bla
   3812..4672    +  CDS            AmpR: β-lactamase; bla; confers resistance to ampicillin, carbenicillin, and related antibiotics
   4714..5227    -  rep_origin     M13 ori (sequence partly withheld): M13 bacteriophage origin of replication; arrow indicates direction of (+) strand synthesis
   5338..5926    +  rep_origin     ori: high-copy-number ColE1/pMB1/pBR322/pUC origin of replication
   6112..6181    -  misc_feature   bom (fragment): basis of mobility region from pBR322
   6179..6277    -  misc_feature   bom (fragment): basis of mobility region from pBR322
   6379..6570    -  CDS            rop: Rop protein, which maintains plasmids at low copy number; rop
   6587..6967    +  CDS            YPB1_ECOLX: Protein predicted: Swiss-Prot protein existence level 4. From Escherichia coli.
   7066..7143    +  promoter       lacIq promoter: lacI (mutant); In the lacIq allele, a single base change in the promoter boosts expression of the lacI gene about 10-fold.
   7144..8226    +  CDS            lacI: lac repressor; lacI; The lac repressor binds to the lac operator to inhibit transcription in E. coli. This inhibition can be relieved by adding lactose or isopropyl-β-D-thiogalactopyranoside (IPTG).
   8239..8260    +  protein_bind   CAP binding site: CAP binding activates transcription in the presence of cAMP. E. coli catabolite activator protein
   8279..8296    +  promoter       tet promoter (fragment): E. coli promoter for tetracycline efflux protein gene
