[The description below was written by a language model from this plasmid's Addgene catalogue record and pLannotate feature annotations shown in this document.]
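Description:
Edc3 is a bacterial expression plasmid built on the MTTH backbone, producing the Saccharomyces cerevisiae mRNA decapping enhancer Edc3 (also called Dcp3 or Lsm16) as a cleavable fusion protein in E. coli. The sequenced plasmid is about 8.4 kb, consistent with a roughly 6.7 kb backbone plus the 1,653 bp insert cloned between NdeI and BamHI sites. It is propagated through a ColE1/pMB1-type origin and selected with ampicillin via the β-lactamase gene. The catalogue lists it as high copy, although the annotation also detects a rop gene and pBR322 bom fragments, which are usually associated with lower copy number. An M13 phage origin is present as well.

Expression is driven by the hybrid tac promoter with a downstream lac operator, and the plasmid carries its own lacI gene under the lacIq promoter, so transcription is repressed until IPTG is added. The open reading frame begins with a signal-sequence-free maltose binding protein, which stays cytosolic and aids solubility and amylose affinity purification. This is followed by a TEV protease site, the full EDC3 coding sequence, a second TEV site and a C-terminal 6xHis tag (annotated as a capTEV tag fragment). Flanking TEV sites allow both tags to be removed after two-step affinity purification, leaving near-native Edc3. A residual lacZα fragment and the rrnB T1 and T2 terminators lie downstream. The associated work concerns quantitative in vitro reconstitution of yeast RNA processing bodies, for which Edc3, a protein required for normal P-body assembly, is prepared recombinantly.
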