Addgene plasmid #201413: Edc3
Purpose: Bacterial protein expression of Edc3
Depositing lab: Michael Rosen. Depositing organization: University of Texas Southwestern Medical Center. Publication: Quantitative reconstitution of yeast RNA processing bodies. Currie SL, Xing W, Muhlrad D, Decker CJ, Parker R, Rosen MK. Proc Natl Acad Sci U S A. 2023 Apr 4;120(14):e2214064120. doi: 10.1073/pnas.2214064120. Epub 2023 Mar 27. PubMed 36972455.
Backbone
  Vector backbone: MTTH
  Backbone size w/o insert (bp): 6700
  Vector type: Bacterial Expression
Growth in bacteria
  Bacterial resistance: Ampicillin, 100 μg/mL
  Growth temperature: 37°C
  Growth strain: DH5alpha
  Copy number: High Copy
Gene/Insert
  Gene/Insert name: Edc3
  Species: S. cerevisiae (budding yeast)
  Insert size (bp): 1653
  Entrez Gene: EDC3 (a.k.a. DCP3, LSM16)
  Promoter: tac
  Tag / fusion protein: MBP, TEV (N terminal on backbone); TEV, 6xHis (C terminal on backbone)
  Cloning method: Restriction Enzyme; 5′ cloning site NdeI (not destroyed); 3′ cloning site BamHI (not destroyed)
  Sequencing primers: 5′ GGTCGTCAGACTGTCGATGAAGCC; 3′ CAGGAAACAGCTATGACC
Resource information
  A portion of this plasmid was derived from a plasmid made by: gene insert was a gift from Roy Parker (University of Colorado Boulder)
Terms and licenses: Academic/Nonprofit Terms; Industry Terms: Not Available to Industry
How to cite: Edc3 was a gift from Michael Rosen (Addgene plasmid # 201413 ; http://n2t.net/addgene:201413 ; RRID:Addgene_201413)
